>Addgene plasmid #67076 | pCellFree_G03 GTF2A1 | addgene partial sequence | sequence record 119717 | EGFP-N 5'-CGTCGCCGTCCAGCTCGACCAG-3'
TCCTCGCCCTTGCTTGTGCCGTGGTGATGGTGGTGATGGTGGTGACCAGAGGTGCCCATGGTTTCACTTA
CGTGTTTAATGTCTTTACAGACTTTATACATTACTGTCATGGTTAAATAAAATAAAATAAAATAAAATAA
AATAAAATAAAATAAAATAAAATAAAATAAAATAAACTTAAGATGTCCCTATAGTGAGTCGTATTAGACG
TCAGGTGGCACTTTTCGGGGAAATGTGCGCGGAACCCCTATTTGTTTATTTTTCTAAATACATTCAAATA
TGTATCCGCTCATGAGACAATAACCCTGATAAATGCTTCAATAATATTGAAAAAGGAAGAGTATGAGTAT
TCAACATTTCCGTGTCGCCCTTATTCCCTTTTTTGCGGCATTTTGCCTTCCTGTTTTTGCTCACCCAGAA
ACGCTGGTGAAAGTAAAAGATGCTGAAGATCAGTTGGGTGCACGAGTGGGTTACATCGAACTGGATCTCA
ACAGCGGTAAGATCCTTGAGAGTTTTCGCCCCGAAGAACGTTTTCCAATGATGAGCACTTTTAAAGTTCT
GCTATGTGGCGCGGTATTATCCCGTATTGACGCCGGGCAAGAGCAACTCGGTCGCCGCATACACTATTCT
CAGAATGACTTGGTTGAGTACTCACCAGTCACAGAAAAGCATCTTACGGATGGCATGACAGTAAGAGAAT
TATGCAGTGCTGCCATAACCATGAGTGATAACACTGCGGCCAACTTACTTCTGACAACGATCGGAGGACC
GAAGGAGCTAACCGCTTTTTTGCACAACATGGGGGATCATGTAACTCGCCTTGATCGTTGGGAACCGGAG
CTGAATGAAGCCATACCAAACGACGAGCGTGACACCACGATGCCTGTAGCAATGGCAACAACGTTGCGCA
AACTATTAACTGGCGAACTACTTACTCTAGCTTCCCGGCAACAATTAATAGACTGGATGGAGGCGGATAA
AGTTGCAGGACCACTTCTGCGCTCGGCCCTTCCGGCTGGCTGGTTTATTGCTGATAAATCTGGAGCCGGT
GAGCGTGGGTCTCGCGGT
