>Addgene plasmid #67076 | pCellFree_G03 GTF2A1 | addgene partial sequence | sequence record 119718 | T7term 5'-GCTAGTTATTGCTCAGCGG-3'
TACCACGCGGTACCCAACACACGGACACATGCACGAACACGCATGCAGAGAGATCATACATCATCTATAG
AGAAGTACACGTAAAAGTAAGACTCGTCGTCTGCCAGCTACAACCGAGAAGGCGACGTGAAAGGAACAAG
AAAGGAGGAGGAGGGCGGCCGCTTACACCACTTTGTACAAGAAAGTTGGCAACCATTCTGCATCTCCAAT
GGCTTTGGAAAATATATAATCTCTTCCATTAAGATTCATAATGCCATCCTTGAGATGAAATTTCCATTTG
TTTTTACTTCTGTGTATCTTATCATATTGGCATACAACAACATTTTCTGTGTCAAAGAGTTCCTGTCCTT
CCTCATCACTCACATCATCTTCACTATTGAGGGGCTCTTCTTCCACCTGCCCATCTTCAGCTCCATCTTT
CTCTTTGTCTTCCTCCTCATCATCATCATAGTCTTCTTCTTCATCTTCATCTTCTTCAGATGATGTATCC
CCAGTTCCATCAACTTGTAAGACCAATGGAGCTTGTGTTTGAGCAGGCTGGGCCTGCGGTTGCTGCTGGC
CAGTTGCAGTTATCTGTGCTTGGGCTGGTGTAGGTGCTGCCACTGTCGTAGGTATAACTTGAGTCTTATT
TCCTGTAAATAAGATTTGCTGAGGCTGGATGATGACACCTGTCTGTGGTGAAATCCCTCCAGGAAGAGGA
GCCAGCACCTGCTGTATAACAGGAGCTTGTACTCCACCAGGCTGCATTTGTGGTATAACCTGTTGTTGTA
GAACCACTGACTGCTGAGGCTGAAAGATATATTGGGCACCATTGGCTGCTCTGACCACCTGAAGAAGCTG
GCCTGAATTTGTTAATATCTGCTGAACAGGAGTCACACCTGCAGGGAGTGCTAAGGTAGCAGCTGTAGCA
GCAGCACTCATGTTTGATGCATTCATATGCTGTATCAACTTAGAATCTGGAACAATAACTTGTGGTGCTG
TGGCTTGCTGTGATGCAGGAATAAGAACCTGCTGGGTCTGCGCTTGCTGAGGTACTGTCTGCTGAGGCTG
AGCTTGCTGA
