[The description below was written by a language model from this plasmid's Addgene catalogue record.]
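Description:
pCellFree_G03 GTF2A1 is a cell-free expression plasmid built on the pCellFree_G03 backbone, designed to serve as a template for in vitro transcription and translation rather than for expression in living cells. It is propagated in E. coli as a high-copy plasmid under ampicillin selection. The record does not name the origin of replication, and no feature table is provided, so any translation-enhancing leader or other regulatory elements in the backbone cannot be described from the information given.

The insert is human GTF2A1, which encodes the large subunit of the general transcription factor TFIIA (transcription initiation factor IIA subunit 1). It was introduced by Gateway recombination cloning, so the coding sequence is expected to be flanked by recombination-derived att sites. Transcription is driven by a T7 promoter, meaning the template depends on T7 RNA polymerase supplied in the reaction, and the use of a T7 terminator sequencing primer suggests a T7 terminator lies downstream of the insert. The backbone contributes two N-terminal tags, a His tag and EGFP, so the product is a His-EGFP-GTF2A1 fusion. The His tag allows affinity capture or detection, while the EGFP moiety gives a fluorescent readout of how much fusion protein is produced and can help in assessing its integrity.

The stated purpose is to act as a standard for benchmarking cell-free expression. It is associated with a study that compared the performance of four cell-free protein expression systems, where a defined set of tagged test proteins such as this one lets yield and product quality be compared across systems.
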