Addgene plasmid #67076: pCellFree_G03 GTF2A1
Purpose: Standard for cell-free expression benchmarking.
Depositing lab: Kirill Alexandrov. Depositing organization: University of Queensland. Publication: Performance benchmarking of four cell-free protein expression systems. Gagoski D, Polinkovsky ME, Mureev S, Kunert A, Johnston W, Gambin Y, Alexandrov K. Biotechnol Bioeng. 2015 Aug 24. doi: 10.1002/bit.25814. PubMed 26301602.
Backbone
  Vector backbone: pCellFree_G03
  Vector type: Cell-free expression
Growth in bacteria
  Bacterial resistance: Ampicillin, 100 μg/mL
  Growth temperature: 37°C
  Growth strain: DH5alpha
  Copy number: High Copy
Gene/Insert
  Gene/Insert name: GTF2A1 (alt name: Transcription initiation factor IIA subunit 1)
  Species: H. sapiens (human)
  Entrez Gene: GTF2A1 (a.k.a. TF2A1, TFIIA, TFIIA-42, TFIIAL)
  Promoter: T7
  Tag / fusion protein: His (N terminal on backbone); EGFP (N terminal on backbone)
  Cloning method: Gateway Cloning
  Sequencing primers: 5′ EGFP-C; 3′ T7 terminal
Terms and licenses: Academic/Nonprofit Terms; Industry Terms: Not Available to Industry
How to cite: pCellFree_G03 GTF2A1 was a gift from Kirill Alexandrov (Addgene plasmid # 67076 ; http://n2t.net/addgene:67076 ; RRID:Addgene_67076)
